>Addgene plasmid #116702 | pHAGE-TGFBR2-R528S | addgene full sequence | sequence record 250552 | Addgene NGS Result
TGGAAGGGCTAATTCACTCCCAAAGAAGACAAGATATCCTTGATCTGTGGATCTACCACACACAAGGCTA
CTTCCCTGATTAGCAGAACTACACACCAGGGCCAGGGGTCAGATATCCACTGACCTTTGGATGGTGCTAC
AAGCTAGTACCAGTTGAGCCAGATAAGGTAGAAGAGGCCAATAAAGGAGAGAACACCAGCTTGTTACACC
CTGTGAGCCTGCATGGGATGGATGACCCGGAGAGAGAAGTGTTAGAGTGGAGGTTTGACAGCCGCCTAGC
ATTTCATCACGTGGCCCGAGAGCTGCATCCGGAGTACTTCAAGAACTGCTGATATCGAGCTTGCTACAAG
GGACTTTCCGCTGGGGACTTTCCAGGGAGGCGTGGCCTGGGCGGGACTGGGGAGTGGCGAGCCCTCAGAT
CCTGCATATAAGCAGCTGCTTTTTGCCTGTACTGGGTCTCTCTGGTTAGACCAGATCTGAGCCTGGGAGC
TCTCTGGCTAACTAGGGAACCCACTGCTTAAGCCTCAATAAAGCTTGCCTTGAGTGCTTCAAGTAGTGTG
TGCCCGTCTGTTGTGTGACTCTGGTAACTAGAGATCCCTCAGACCCTTTTAGTCAGTGTGGAAAATCTCT
AGCAGTGGCGCCCGAACAGGGACTTGAAAGCGAAAGGGAAACCAGAGGAGCTCTCTCGACGCAGGACTCG
GCTTGCTGAAGCGCGCACGGCAAGAGGCGAGGGGCGGCGACTGGTGAGTACGCCAAAAATTTTGACTAGC
GGAGGCTAGAAGGAGAGAGATGGGTGCGAGAGCGTCAGTATTAAGCGGGGGAGAATTAGATCGCGATGGG
AAAAAATTCGGTTAAGGCCAGGGGGAAAGAAAAAATATAAATTAAAACATATAGTATGGGCAAGCAGGGA
GCTAGAACGATTCGCAGTTAATCCTGGCCTGTTAGAAACATCAGAAGGCTGTAGACAAATACTGGGACAG
CTACAACCATCCCTTCAGACAGGATCAGAAGAACTTAGATCATTATATAATACAGTAGCAACCCTCTATT
GTGTGCATCAAAGGATAGAGATAAAAGACACCAAGGAAGCTTTAGACAAGATAGAGGAAGAGCAAAACAA
AAGTAAGACCACCGCACAGCAAGCGGCCGGCCGCTGATCTTCAGACCTGGAGGAGGAGATATGAGGGACA
ATTGGAGAAGTGAATTATATAAATATAAAGTAGTAAAAATTGAACCATTAGGAGTAGCACCCACCAAGGC
AAAGAGAAGAGTGGTGCAGAGAGAAAAAAGAGCAGTGGGAATAGGAGCTTTGTTCCTTGGGTTCTTGGGA
GCAGCAGGAAGCACTATGGGCGCAGCGTCAATGACGCTGACGGTACAGGCCAGACAATTATTGTCTGGTA
TAGTGCAGCAGCAGAACAATTTGCTGAGGGCTATTGAGGCGCAACAGCATCTGTTGCAACTCACAGTCTG
GGGCATCAAGCAGCTCCAGGCAAGAATCCTGGCTGTGGAAAGATACCTAAAGGATCAACAGCTCCTGGGG
ATTTGGGGTTGCTCTGGAAAACTCATTTGCACCACTGCTGTGCCTTGGAATGCTAGTTGGAGTAATAAAT
CTCTGGAACAGATTTGGAATCACACGACCTGGATGGAGTGGGACAGAGAAATTAACAATTACACAAGCTT
AATACACTCCTTAATTGAAGAATCGCAAAACCAGCAAGAAAAGAATGAACAAGAATTATTGGAATTAGAT
AAATGGGCAAGTTTGTGGAATTGGTTTAACATAACAAATTGGCTGTGGTATATAAAATTATTCATAATGA
TAGTAGGAGGCTTGGTAGGTTTAAGAATAGTTTTTGCTGTACTTTCTATAGTGAATAGAGTTAGGCAGGG
ATATTCACCATTATCGTTTCAGACCCACCTCCCAACCCCGAGGGGACCCGACAGGCCCGAAGGAATAGAA
GAAGAAGGTGGAGAGAGAGACAGAGACAGATCCATTCGATTAGTGAACGGATCTCGACGGTATCGCCGAA
TTCACAAATGGCAGTATTCATCCACAATTTTAAAAGAAAAGGGGGGATTGGGGGGTACAGTGCAGGGGAA
AGAATAGTAGACATAATAGCAACAGACATACAAACTAAAGAATTACAAAAACAAATTACAAAAATTCAAA
ATTTTCGGGTTTATTACAGGGACAGCAGAGATCCAGTTTGGACTAGTCGTGAGGCTCCGGTGCCCGTCAG
TGGGCAGAGCGCACATCGCCCACAGTCCCCGAGAAGTTGGGGGGAGGGGTCGGCAATTGAACCGGTGCCT
AGAGAAGGTGGCGCGGGGTAAACTGGGAAAGTGATGTCGTGTACTGGCTCCGCCTTTTTCCCGAGGGTGG
GGGAGAACCGTATATAAGTGCAGTAGTCGCCGTGAACGTTCTTTTTCGCAACGGGTTTGCCGCCAGAACA
CAGGTAAGTGCCGTGTGTGGTTCCCGCGGGCCTGGCCTCTTTACGGGTTATGGCCCTTGCGTGCCTTGAA
TTACTTCCACCTGGCTGCAGTACGTGATTCTTGATCCCGAGCTTCGGGTTGGAAGTGGGTGGGAGAGTTC
GAGGCCTTGCGCTTAAGGAGCCCCTTCGCCTCGTGCTTGAGTTGAGGCCTGGCCTGGGCGCTGGGGCCGC
CGCGTGCGAATCTGGTGGCACCTTCGCGCCTGTCTCGCTGCTTTCGATAAGTCTCTAGCCATTTAAAATT
TTTGATGACCTGCTGCGACGCTTTTTTTCTGGCAAGATAGTCTTGTAAATGCGGGCCAAGATCTGCACAC
TGGTATTTCGGTTTTTGGGGCCGCGGGCGGCGACGGGGCCCGTGCGTCCCAGCGCACATGTTCGGCGAGG
CGGGGCCTGCGAGCGCGGCCACCGAGAATCGGACGGGGGTAGTCTCAAGCTGGCCGGCCTGCTCTGGTGC
CTGGCCTCGCGCCGCCGTGTATCGCCCCGCCCTGGGCGGCAAGGCTGGCCCGGTCGGCACCAGTTGCGTG
AGCGGAAAGATGGCCGCTTCCCGGCCCTGCTGCAGGGAGCTCAAAATGGAGGACGCGGCGCTCGGGAGAG
CGGGCGGGTGAGTCACCCACACAAAGGAAAAGGGCCTTTCCGTCCTCAGCCGTCGCTTCATGTGACTCCA
CGGAGTACCGGGCGCCGTCCAGGCACCTCGATTAGTTCTCGAGCTTTTGGAGTACGTCGTCTTTAGGTTG
GGGGGAGGGGTTTTATGCGATGGAGTTTCCCCACACTGAGTGGGTGGAGACTGAAGTTAGGCCAGCTTGG
CACTTGATGTAATTCTCCTTGGAATTTGCCCTTTTTGAGTTTGGATCTTGGTTCATTCTCAAGCCTCAGA
CAGTGGTTCAAAGTTTTTTTCTTCCATTTCAGGTGTCGTGAAGCGGCCCTGCAGATATCAACAAGTTTGT
ACAAAAAAGCAGGCACCATGGGTCGGGGGCTGCTCAGGGGCCTGTGGCCGCTGCACATCGTCCTGTGGAC
GCGTATCGCCAGCACGATCCCACCGCACGTTCAGAAGTCGGTTAATAACGACATGATAGTCACTGACAAC
AACGGTGCAGTCAAGTTTCCACAACTGTGTAAATTTTGTGATGTGAGATTTTCCACCTGTGACAACCAGA
AATCCTGCATGAGCAACTGCAGCATCACCTCCATCTGTGAGAAGCCACAGGAAGTCTGTGTGGCTGTATG
GAGAAAGAATGACGAGAACATAACACTAGAGACAGTTTGCCATGACCCCAAGCTCCCCTACCATGACTTT
ATTCTGGAAGATGCTGCTTCTCCAAAGTGCATTATGAAGGAAAAAAAAAAGCCTGGTGAGACTTTCTTCA
TGTGTTCCTGTAGCTCTGATGAGTGCAATGACAACATCATCTTCTCAGAAGAATATAACACCAGCAATCC
TGACTTGTTGCTAGTCATATTTCAAGTGACAGGCATCAGCCTCCTGCCACCACTGGGAGTTGCCATATCT
GTCATCATCATCTTCTACTGCTACCGCGTTAACCGGCAGCAGAAGCTGAGTTCAACCTGGGAAACCGGCA
AGACGCGGAAGCTCATGGAGTTCAGCGAGCACTGTGCCATCATCCTGGAAGATGACCGCTCTGACATCAG
CTCCACGTGTGCCAACAACATCAACCACAACACAGAGCTGCTGCCCATTGAGCTGGACACCCTGGTGGGG
AAAGGTCGCTTTGCTGAGGTCTATAAGGCCAAGCTGAAGCAGAACACTTCAGAGCAGTTTGAGACAGTGG
CAGTCAAGATCTTTCCCTATGAGGAGTATGCCTCTTGGAAGACAGAGAAGGACATCTTCTCAGACATCAA
TCTGAAGCATGAGAACATACTCCAGTTCCTGACGGCTGAGGAGCGGAAGACGGAGTTGGGGAAACAATAC
TGGCTGATCACCGCCTTCCACGCCAAGGGCAACCTACAGGAGTACCTGACGCGGCATGTCATCAGCTGGG
AGGACCTGCGCAAGCTGGGCAGCTCCCTCGCCCGGGGGATTGCTCACCTCCACAGTGATCACACTCCATG
TGGGAGGCCCAAGATGCCCATCGTGCACAGGGACCTCAAGAGCTCCAATATCCTCGTGAAGAACGACCTA
ACCTGCTGCCTGTGTGACTTTGGGCTTTCCCTGCGTCTGGACCCTACTCTGTCTGTGGATGACCTGGCTA
ACAGTGGGCAGGTGGGAACTGCAAGATACATGGCTCCAGAAGTCCTAGAATCCAGGATGAATTTGGAGAA
TGTTGAGTCCTTCAAGCAGACCGATGTCTACTCCATGGCTCTGGTGCTCTGGGAAATGACATCTCGCTGT
AATGCAGTGGGAGAAGTAAAAGATTATGAGCCTCCATTTGGTTCCAAGGTGCGGGAGCACCCCTGTGTCG
AAAGCATGAAGGACAACGTGTTGAGAGATCGAGGGCGACCAGAAATTCCCAGCTTCTGGCTCAACCACCA
GGGCATCCAGATGGTGTGTGAGACGTTGACTGAGTGCTGGGACCACGACCCAGAGGCCAGTCTCACAGCC
CAGTGTGTGGCAGAACGCTTCAGTGAGCTGGAGCATCTGGACAGGCTCTCGGGGAGGAGCTGCTCGGAGG
AGAAGATTCCTGAAGACGGCTCCCTAAACACTACCAAATAGAACCCAGCTTTCTTGTACAAAGTGGTTGA
TATCCAGCACAGTGGCGGCCGCTCGAGTCTAGAGGGCCCGCGGTTCGAAGGTAAGCCTATCCCTAACCCT
CTCCTCGGTCTCGATTCTACGCGTACCGGTTAGTAATGAGATCCCTCCCCCCCCCCTAACGTTACTGGCC
GAAGCCGCTTGGAATAAGGCCGGTGTGCGTTTGTCTATATGTTATTTTCCACCATATTGCCGTCTTTTGG
CAATGTGAGGGCCCGGAAACCTGGCCCTGTCTTCTTGACGAGCATTCCTAGGGGTCTTTCCCCTCTCGCC
AAAGGAATGCAAGGTCTGTTGAATGTCGTGAAGGAAGCAGTTCCTCTGGAAGCTTCTTGAAGACAAACAA
CGTCTGTAGCGACCCTTTGCAGGCAGCGGAACCCCCCACCTGGCGACAGGTGCCTCTGCGGCCAAAAGCC
ACGTGTATAAGATACACCTGCAAAGGCGGCACAACCCCAGTGCCACGTTGTGAGTTGGATAGTTGTGGAA
AGAGTCAAATGGCTCTCCTCAAGCGTATTCAACAAGGGGCTGAAGGATGCCCAGAAGGTACCCCATTGTA
TGGGATCTGATCTGGGGCCTCGGTGCACATGCTTTACATGTGTTTAGTCGAGGTTAAAAAAACGTCTAGG
CCCCCCGAACCACGGGGACGTGGTTTTCCTTTGAAAAACACGATGATAATATGGCCACACATATGGTGAG
CAAGGGCGAGGAGCTGTTCACCGGGGTGGTGCCCATCCTGGTCGAGCTGGACGGCGACGTAAACGGCCAC
AAGTTCAGCGTGTCCGGCGAGGGCGAGGGCGATGCCACCTACGGCAAGCTGACCCTGAAGTTCATCTGCA
CCACCGGCAAGCTGCCCGTGCCCTGGCCCACCCTCGTGACCACCCTGACCTACGGCGTGCAGTGCTTCAG
CCGCTACCCCGACCACATGAAGCAGCACGACTTCTTCAAGTCCGCCATGCCCGAAGGCTACGTCCAGGAG
CGCACCATCTTCTTCAAGGACGACGGCAACTACAAGACCCGCGCCGAGGTGAAGTTCGAGGGCGACACCC
TGGTGAACCGCATCGAGCTGAAGGGCATCGACTTCAAGGAGGACGGCAACATCCTGGGGCACAAGCTGGA
GTACAACTACAACAGCCACAACGTCTATATCATGGCCGACAAGCAGAAGAACGGCATCAAGGTGAACTTC
AAGATCCGCCACAACATCGAGGACGGCAGCGTGCAGCTCGCCGACCACTACCAGCAGAACACCCCCATCG
GCGACGGCCCCGTGCTGCTGCCCGACAACCACTACCTGAGCACCCAGTCCGCCCTGAGCAAAGACCCCAA
CGAGAAGCGCGATCACATGGTCCTGCTGGAGTTCGTGACCGCCGCCGGGATCACTCTCGGCATGGACGAG
CTGTACAAGTAAATCGATAGATCCTAATCAACCTCTGGATTACAAAATTTGTGAAAGATTGACTGGTATT
CTTAACTATGTTGCTCCTTTTACGCTATGTGGATACGCTGCTTTAATGCCTTTGTATCATGCTATTGCTT
CCCGTATGGCTTTCATTTTCTCCTCCTTGTATAAATCCTGGTTGCTGTCTCTTTATGAGGAGTTGTGGCC
CGTTGTCAGGCAACGTGGCGTGGTGTGCACTGTGTTTGCTGACGCAACCCCCACTGGTTGGGGCATTGCC
ACCACCTGTCAGCTCCTTTCCGGGACTTTCGCTTTCCCCCTCCCTATTGCCACGGCGGAACTCATCGCCG
CCTGCCTTGCCCGCTGCTGGACAGGGGCTCGGCTGTTGGGCACTGACAATTCCGTGGTGTTGTCGGGGAA
ATCATCGTCCTTTCCTTGGCTGCTCGCCTGTGTTGCCACCTGGATTCTGCGCGGGACGTCCTTCTGCTAC
GTCCCTTCGGCCCTCAATCCAGCGGACCTTCCTTCCCGCGGCCTGCTGCCGGCTCTGCGGCCTCTTCCGC
GTCTTCGCCTTCGCCCTCAGACGAGTCGGATCTCCCTTTGGGCCGCCTCCCCGCCTGAGATCCTTTAAGA
CCAATGACTTACAAGGCAGCTGTAGATCTTAGCCACTTTTTAAAAGAAAAGGGGGGACTGGAAGGGCTAA
TTCACTCCCAACGAAGACAAGATCTGCTTTTTGCTTGTACTGGGTCTCTCTGGTTAGACCAGATCTGAGC
CTGGGAGCTCTCTGGCTAACTAGGGAACCCACTGCTTAAGCCTCAATAAAGCTTGCCTTGAGTGCTTCAA
GTAGTGTGTGCCCGTCTGTTGTGTGACTCTGGTAACTAGAGATCCCTCAGACCCTTTTAGTCAGTGTGGA
AAATCTCTAGCAGTAGTAGTTCATGTCATCTTATTATTCAGTATTTATAACTTGCAAAGAAATGAATATC
AGAGAGTGAGAGGCCCGGGTTAATTAAGGAAAGGGCTAGATCATTCTTGAAGACGAAAGGGCCTCGTGAT
ACGCCTATTTTTATAGGTTAATGTCATGATAATAATGGTTTCTTAGACGTCAGGTGGCACTTTTCGGGGA
AATGTGCGCGGAACCCCTATTTGTTTATTTTTCTAAATACATTCAAATATGTATCCGCTCATGAGACAAT
AACCCTGATAAATGCTTCAATAATATTGAAAAAGGAAGAGTATGAGTATTCAACATTTCCGTGTCGCCCT
TATTCCCTTTTTTGCGGCATTTTGCCTTCCTGTTTTTGCTCACCCAGAAACGCTGGTGAAAGTAAAAGAT
GCTGAAGATCAGTTGGGTGCACGAGTGGGTTACATCGAACTGGATCTCAACAGCGGTAAGATCCTTGAGA
GTTTTCGCCCCGAAGAACGTTTTCCAATGATGAGCACTTTTAAAGTTCTGCTATGTGGCGCGGTATTATC
CCGTGTTGACGCCGGGCAAGAGCAACTCGGTCGCCGCATACACTATTCTCAGAATGACTTGGTTGAGTAC
TCACCAGTCACAGAAAAGCATCTTACGGATGGCATGACAGTAAGAGAATTATGCAGTGCTGCCATAACCA
TGAGTGATAACACTGCGGCCAACTTACTTCTGACAACGATCGGAGGACCGAAGGAGCTAACCGCTTTTTT
GCACAACATGGGGGATCATGTAACTCGCCTTGATCGTTGGGAACCGGAGCTGAATGAAGCCATACCAAAC
GACGAGCGTGACACCACGATGCCTGTAGCAATGGCAACAACGTTGCGCAAACTATTAACTGGCGAACTAC
TTACTCTAGCTTCCCGGCAACAATTAATAGACTGGATGGAGGCGGATAAAGTTGCAGGACCACTTCTGCG
CTCGGCCCTTCCGGCTGGCTGGTTTATTGCTGATAAATCTGGAGCCGGTGAGCGTGGGTCTCGCGGTATC
ATTGCAGCACTGGGGCCAGATGGTAAGCCCTCCCGTATCGTAGTTATCTACACGACGGGGAGTCAGGCAA
CTATGGATGAACGAAATAGACAGATCGCTGAGATAGGTGCCTCACTGATTAAGCATTGGTAACTGTCAGA
CCAAGTTTACTCATATATACTTTAGATTGATTTAAAACTTCATTTTTAATTTAAAAGGATCTAGGTGAAG
ATCCTTTTTGATAATCTCATGACCAAAATCCCTTAACGTGAGTTTTCGTTCCACTGAGCGTCAGACCCCG
TAGAAAAGATCAAAGGATCTTCTTGAGATCCTTTTTTTCTGCGCGTAATCTGCTGCTTGCAAACAAAAAA
ACCACCGCTACCAGCGGTGGTTTGTTTGCCGGATCAAGAGCTACCAACTCTTTTTCCGAAGGTAACTGGC
TTCAGCAGAGCGCAGATACCAAATACTGTTCTTCTAGTGTAGCCGTAGTTAGGCCACCACTTCAAGAACT
CTGTAGCACCGCCTACATACCTCGCTCTGCTAATCCTGTTACCAGTGGCTGCTGCCAGTGGCGATAAGTC
GTGTCTTACCGGGTTGGACTCAAGACGATAGTTACCGGATAAGGCGCAGCGGTCGGGCTGAACGGGGGGT
TCGTGCACACAGCCCAGCTTGGAGCGAACGACCTACACCGAACTGAGATACCTACAGCGTGAGCTATGAG
AAAGCGCCACGCTTCCCGAAGGGAGAAAGGCGGACAGGTATCCGGTAAGCGGCAGGGTCGGAACAGGAGA
GCGCACGAGGGAGCTTCCAGGGGGAAACGCCTGGTATCTTTATAGTCCTGTCGGGTTTCGCCACCTCTGA
CTTGAGCGTCGATTTTTGTGATGCTCGTCAGGGGGGCGGAGCCTATGGAAAAACGCCAGCAACGCGGCCT
TTTTACGGTTCCTGGCCTTTTGCTGGCCTTTTGCTCACATGTTCTTTCCTGCGTTATCCCCTGATTCTGT
GGATAACCGTATTACCGCCTTTGAGTGAGCTGATACCGCTCGCCGCAGCCGAACGACCGAGCGCAGCGAG
TCAGTGAGCGAGGAAGCGGAAGAGCGCCCAATACGCAAACCGCCTCTCCCCGCGCGTTGGCCGATTCATT
AATGCAGCAAGCTCATGGCTGACTAATTTTTTTTATTTATGCAGAGGCCGAGGCCGCCTCGGCCTCTGAG
CTATTCCAGAAGTAGTGAGGAGGCTTTTTTGGAGGCCTAGGCTTTTGCAAAAAGCTCCCCGTGGCACGAC
AGGTTTCCCGACTGGAAAGCGGGCAGTGAGCGCAACGCAATTAATGTGAGTTAGCTCACTCATTAGGCAC
CCCAGGCTTTACACTTTATGCTTCCGGCTCGTATGTTGTGTGGAATTGTGAGCGGATAACAATTTCACAC
AGGAAACAGCTATGACATGATTACGAATTTCACAAATAAAGCATTTTTTTCACTGCATTCTAGTTGTGGT
TTGTCCAAACTCATCAATGTATCTTATCATGTCTGGATCAACTGGATAACTCAAGCTAACCAAAATCATC
CCAAACTTCCCACCCCATACCCTATTACCACTGCCAATTACCTGTGGTTTCATTTACTCTAAACCTGTGA
TTCCTCTGAATTATTTTCATTTTAAAGAAATTGTATTTGTTAAATATGTACTACAAACTTAGTAGT
Features (pLannotate 1.2.2; 27 found; start..end, strand, type, name):
    377..634     +  LTR            5' LTR (truncated): truncated 5' long terminal repeat (LTR) from HIV-1
    681..806     +  misc_feature   HIV-1 Ψ: packaging signal of human immunodeficiency virus type 1
    790..1128    +  CDS            HIV-1 gag (fragment): gag protein from human immunodeficiency virus 1; gag
   1303..1536    +  misc_feature   RRE: The Rev response element (RRE) of HIV-1 allows for Rev-dependent mRNA export from the nucleus to the cytoplasm.
   1913..2013    +  CDS            Rev (fragment): human immunodeficiency virus 1 (HIV-1) Rev protein; rev; enhances nuclear export of unspliced and incompletely spliced viral mRNAs
   2058..2175    +  misc_feature   cPPT/CTS: central polypurine tract and central termination sequence of HIV-1
   2223..3401    +  promoter       EF-1α promoter: strong constitutive promoter for human elongation factor EF-1α
   3422..3442    +  protein_bind   attB1: mutant version of attB; core recombination site for the Gateway® BP reaction BP Clonase™
   3448..5148    +  CDS            TGFBR2: TGFR2_HUMAN - Experimental evidence at protein level: Swiss-Prot protein existence level 1. Transmembrane serine/threonine kinase forming with the TGF- beta type I serine/threonine kinase receptor, TGFBR1, the non- promiscuous receptor for the TGF-beta cytokines TGFB1, TGFB2 and TGFB3. Transduces the TGFB1, TGFB2 and TGFB3 signal from the cell surface to the cytoplasm and is thus regulating a plethora of physiological and pathological processes including cell cycle arrest in epithelial and hematopoietic cells, control of mesenchymal cell proliferation and differentiation, wound healing, extrac
   5153..5177    -  protein_bind   attB2: mutant version of attB; recombination site for the Gateway® BP reaction BP Clonase™
   5230..5271    +  CDS            V5 tag: epitope tag from simian virus 5
   5397..5859    +  misc_feature   IRES: internal ribosome entry site (IRES) of the encephalomyocarditis virus (EMCV)
   5873..6592    +  CDS            EGFP: the original enhanced GFP (Yang et al., 1996) mammalian codon-optimized
   6606..7194    +  misc_feature   WPRE: woodchuck hepatitis virus posttranscriptional regulatory element
   7202..7267    +  CDS            nef (fragment): NEF_HV1Z2 - Experimental evidence at protein level: Swiss-Prot protein existence level 1. Extracellular Nef protein targets CD4(+) T-lymphocytes for apoptosis by interacting with CXCR4 surface receptors. From Human immunodeficiency virus type 1 group M subtype D (isolate Z2/CDC-Z34) (HIV-1).
   7269..7502    +  LTR            3' LTR (ΔU3): self-inactivating 3' long terminal repeat (LTR) from HIV-1
   7707..7811    +  promoter       AmpR promoter: bla
   7812..8672    +  CDS            AmpR: β-lactamase; bla; confers resistance to ampicillin, carbenicillin, and related antibiotics
   8843..9431    +  rep_origin     ori: high-copy-number ColE1/pMB1/pBR322/pUC origin of replication
   9614..9668    +  CDS            lacI (fragment): lac repressor; lacI; The lac repressor binds to the lac operator to inhibit transcription in E. coli. This inhibition can be relieved by adding lactose or isopropyl-β-D-thiogalactopyranoside (IPTG).
   9674..9767    +  rep_origin     SV40 ori (fragment): SV40 origin of replication
   9792..9829    +  CDS            lacI (fragment): lac repressor; lacI; The lac repressor binds to the lac operator to inhibit transcription in E. coli. This inhibition can be relieved by adding lactose or isopropyl-β-D-thiogalactopyranoside (IPTG).
   9842..9863    +  protein_bind   CAP binding site: CAP binding activates transcription in the presence of cAMP. E. coli catabolite activator protein
   9878..9908    +  promoter       lac promoter: promoter for the E. coli lac operon
   9916..9932    +  protein_bind   lac operator: The lac repressor binds to the lac operator to inhibit transcription in E. coli. This inhibition can be relieved by adding lactose or isopropyl-β-D-thiogalactopyranoside (IPTG). lac repressor encoded by lacI
   9966..10049   +  polyA_signal   SV40 poly(A) signal (fragment): SV40 polyadenylation signal
  10216..329     +  CDS            nef (fragment) (across the origin): NEF_HV1BR - Experimental evidence at protein level: Swiss-Prot protein existence level 1. Extracellular Nef protein targets CD4(+) T-lymphocytes for apoptosis by interacting with CXCR4 surface receptors (PubMed:14990729). From Human immunodeficiency virus type 1 group M subtype B (isolate BRU/LAI) (HIV-1).
