[The description below was written by a language model from this plasmid's Addgene catalogue record and pLannotate feature annotations shown in this document.]
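Description:
pHAGE-TGFBR2-R528S is an HIV-1-derived, self-inactivating lentiviral expression plasmid of about 10.2 kb built on the pHAGE backbone. It is designed to deliver a mutant human TGF-β type II receptor into mammalian cells. In bacteria it is maintained through a high-copy ColE1/pUC-type origin and selected with ampicillin via the β-lactamase gene. The backbone also carries small remnants of lac regulatory sequence, an SV40 origin fragment and an SV40 poly(A) fragment outside the viral region.

The transfer cassette lies between a truncated 5' LTR and a ΔU3 3' LTR. The U3 deletion inactivates LTR promoter activity after integration. Between the LTRs are the Ψ packaging signal with a short gag fragment, the Rev response element for Rev-dependent export of the genomic RNA, and the cPPT/CTS, which aids nuclear import of the viral genome. The plasmid does not encode full viral structural or enzymatic genes, so packaging functions must be supplied in trans.

Expression is driven by the constitutive human EF-1α promoter. The TGFBR2 open reading frame carries the R528S substitution and was introduced by Gateway recombination, so it is flanked by attB1 and attB2 sites. A V5 epitope sequence follows attB2, but the record does not say whether it is translated in frame with the receptor. Downstream, an EMCV IRES allows EGFP to be translated from the same transcript, marking transduced cells, and a WPRE enhances transcript expression.

The construct belongs to a collection made for the systematic functional annotation of somatic cancer mutations. It is suited to stable expression of this TGFBR2 variant for comparison with the wild-type receptor.
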