Addgene plasmid #116702: pHAGE-TGFBR2-R528S
Purpose: Lentiviral expression of TGFBR2 R528S
Depositing lab: Gordon Mills & Kenneth Scott. Depositing organization: Baylor College of Medicine. Publication: Systematic Functional Annotation of Somatic Mutations in Cancer. Ng PK, Li J, Jeong KJ, Shao S, Chen H, Tsang YH, Sengupta S, Wang Z, Bhavana VH, Tran R, Soewito S, Minussi DC, Moreno D, Kong K, Dogruluk T, Lu H, Gao J, Tokheim C, Zhou DC, Johnson AM, Zeng J, Ip CKM, Ju Z, Wester M, Yu S, Li Y, Vellano CP, Schultz N, Karchin R, Ding L, Lu Y, Cheung LWT, Chen K, Shaw KR, Meric-Bernstam F, Scott KL, Yi S, Sahni N, Liang H, Mills GB. Cancer Cell. 2018 Mar 12;33(3):450-462.e10. doi: 10.1016/j.ccell.2018.01.021. PubMed 29533785.
Backbone
  Vector backbone: pHAGE
  Vector type: Lentiviral
Growth in bacteria
  Bacterial resistance: Ampicillin, 100 μg/mL
  Growth temperature: 37°C
  Growth strain: Stbl3
  Copy number: High Copy
Gene/Insert
  Gene/Insert name: TGFBR2
  Species: H. sapiens (human)
  Mutation: R528S
  Entrez Gene: TGFBR2 (a.k.a. AAT3, FAA3, LDS1B, LDS2, LDS2B, MFS2, RIIC, TAAD2, TBR-ii, TBRII, TGFR-2, TGFbeta-RII, tbetaR-II)
  Cloning method: Gateway Cloning
Terms and licenses: Academic/Nonprofit Terms; Industry Terms: Not Available to Industry
How to cite: pHAGE-TGFBR2-R528S was a gift from Gordon Mills & Kenneth Scott (Addgene plasmid # 116702 ; http://n2t.net/addgene:116702 ; RRID:Addgene_116702)
