>Addgene plasmid #116702 | pHAGE-TGFBR2-R528S | depositor partial sequence | sequence record 219577 | insert
ATGGGTCGGGGGCTGCTCAGGGGCCTGTGGCCGCTGCACATCGTCCTGTGGACGCGTATCGCCAGCACGA
TCCCACCGCACGTTCAGAAGTCGGTTAATAACGACATGATAGTCACTGACAACAACGGTGCAGTCAAGTT
TCCACAACTGTGTAAATTTTGTGATGTGAGATTTTCCACCTGTGACAACCAGAAATCCTGCATGAGCAAC
TGCAGCATCACCTCCATCTGTGAGAAGCCACAGGAAGTCTGTGTGGCTGTATGGAGAAAGAATGACGAGA
ACATAACACTAGAGACAGTTTGCCATGACCCCAAGCTCCCCTACCATGACTTTATTCTGGAAGATGCTGC
TTCTCCAAAGTGCATTATGAAGGAAAAAAAAAAGCCTGGTGAGACTTTCTTCATGTGTTCCTGTAGCTCT
GATGAGTGCAATGACAACATCATCTTCTCAGAAGAATATAACACCAGCAATCCTGACTTGTTGCTAGTCA
TATTTCAAGTGACAGGCATCAGCCTCCTGCCACCACTGGGAGTTGCCATATCTGTCATCATCATCTTCTA
CTGCTACCGCGTTAACCGGCAGCAGAAGCTGAGTTCAACCTGGGAAACCGGCAAGACGCGGAAGCTCATG
GAGTTCAGCGAGCACTGTGCCATCATCCTGGAAGATGACCGCTCTGACATCAGCTCCACGTGTGCCAACA
ACATCAACCACAACACAGAGCTGCTGCCCATTGAGCTGGACACCCTGGTGGGGAAAGGTCGCTTTGCTGA
GGTCTATAAGGCCAAGCTGAAGCAGAACACTTCAGAGCAGTTTGAGACAGTGGCAGTCAAGATCTTTCCC
TATGAGGAGTATGCCTCTTGGAAGACAGAGAAGGACATCTTCTCAGACATCAATCTGAAGCATGAGAACA
TACTCCAGTTCCTGACGGCTGAGGAGCGGAAGACGGAGTTGGGGAAACAATACTGGCTGATCACCGCCTT
CCACGCCAAGGGCAACCTACAGGAGTACCTGACGCGGCATGTCATCAGCTGGGAGGACCTGCGCAAGCTG
GGCAGCTCCCTCGCCCGGGGGATTGCTCACCTCCACAGTGATCACACTCCATGTGGGAGGCCCAAGATGC
CCATCGTGCACAGGGACCTCAAGAGCTCCAATATCCTCGTGAAGAACGACCTAACCTGCTGCCTGTGTGA
CTTTGGGCTTTCCCTGCGTCTGGACCCTACTCTGTCTGTGGATGACCTGGCTAACAGTGGGCAGGTGGGA
ACTGCAAGATACATGGCTCCAGAAGTCCTAGAATCCAGGATGAATTTGGAGAATGTTGAGTCCTTCAAGC
AGACCGATGTCTACTCCATGGCTCTGGTGCTCTGGGAAATGACATCTCGCTGTAATGCAGTGGGAGAAGT
AAAAGATTATGAGCCTCCATTTGGTTCCAAGGTGCGGGAGCACCCCTGTGTCGAAAGCATGAAGGACAAC
GTGTTGAGAGATCGAGGGCGACCAGAAATTCCCAGCTTCTGGCTCAACCACCAGGGCATCCAGATGGTGT
GTGAGACGTTGACTGAGTGCTGGGACCACGACCCAGAGGCCAGTCTCACAGCCCAGTGTGTGGCAGAACG
CTTCAGTGAGCTGGAGCATCTGGACAGGCTCTCGGGGAGGAGCTGCTCGGAGGAGAAGATTCCTGAAGAC
GGCTCCCTAAACACTACCAAATAG
